>Addgene plasmid #43685 | III-TCAG | depositor partial sequence | sequence record 58950 | III-TCAG sequence 426 bps
CGTCTCGGCTCACCCCAGAGCAGGTCGTGGCCATTGCCTCGAATGGAGGGGGCAAACAGGCGTTGGAAAC
CGTACAACGATTGCTGCCGGTGCTGTGCCAAGCGCACGGACTCACCCCAGAGCAGGTCGTGGCGATCGCA
AGCCACGACGGAGGAAAGCAAGCCTTGGAAACAGTACAGAGGCTGTTGCCTGTGCTGTGCCAAGCGCACG
GCCTCACCCCAGAGCAGGTCGTGGCAATCGCCTCCAACATTGGCGGGAAACAGGCACTCGAGACTGTCCA
GCGCCTGCTTCCCGTGCTGTGCCAAGCGCACGGATTAACCCCAGAGCAGGTCGTGGCAATCGCGAGCAAT
AACGGCGGAAAACAGGCTTTGGAAACGGTGCAGAGGCTCCTTCCAGTGCTGTGCCAAGCGCACGGACTCA
GAGACG
