>Addgene plasmid #43685 | III-TCAG | addgene partial sequence | sequence record 61747 | M13-F20 5'-TGTAAAACGACGGCCAGT-3'
TTGGGCGATTGGGCCCTCTGATGCATGCTCGAGCGGCCGCCAGTGTGATGGATATCTGCAGAATTCGCCC
TTGATGCCGTCCTAGCGCGTCTCGGCTCACCCCAGAGCAGGTCGTGGCCATTGCCTCGAATGGAGGGGGC
AAACAGGCGTTGGAAACCGTACAACGATTGCTGCCGGTGCTGTGCCAAGCGCACGGACTCACCCCAGAGC
AGGTCGTGGCGATCGCAAGCCACGACGGAGGAAAGCAAGCCTTGGAAACAGTACAGAGGCTGTTGCCTGT
GCTGTGCCAAGCGCACGGCCTCACCCCAGAGCAGGTCGTGGCAATCGCCTCCAACATTGGCGGGAAACAG
GCACTCGAGACTGTCCAGCGCCTGCTTCCCGTGCTGTGCCAAGCGCACGGATTAACCCCAGAGCAGGTCG
TGGCAATCGCGAGCAATAACGGCGGAAAACAGGCTTTGGAAACGGTGCAGAGGCTCCTTCCAGTGCTGTG
CCAAGCGCACGGACTCAGAGACGTGGGCACAGGAAAGATACTTAAGGGCGAATTCCAGCACACTGGCGGC
CGTTACTAGTGGATCCGAGCTCGGTACCAAGCTTGATGCATAGCTTGAGTATTCTATAGTGTCACCTAAA
TAGCTTGGCGTAATCATGGTCATAGCTGTTTCCTGTGTGAAATTGTTATCCGCTCACAATTCCACACAAC
ATACGAGCCGGAAGCATAAAGTGTAAAGCCTGGGGTGCCTAATGAGTGAGCTAACTCACATTAATTGCGT
TGCGCTCACTGCCCGCTTTCCAGTCGGGAAACCTGTCGTGCCAGCTGCATTAATGAATCGGCCAACGCGC
GGGGAGAGGCGGTTTGCGTATTGGGCGCTCTTCCGCTTCCTCGCTCACTGACTCGCTGCGCTCGGTCGTT
CGT
