[The description below was written by a language model from this plasmid's Addgene catalogue record.]
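Description:
III-TCAG is a bacterial cloning plasmid built on the commercial pCRII-TOPO backbone (about 4 kb without insert), into which a 426 bp synthetic fragment was introduced by TOPO cloning. It is a high-copy plasmid maintained in E. coli and carries both ampicillin and kanamycin resistance, consistent with the dual-marker design of this backbone. The insert sits between the T7 and M13-reverse priming sites used to sequence it. No mammalian promoter or expression cassette is recorded, so the plasmid is a storage and source vector rather than an expression construct.

The record identifies the insert only by its name and as synthetic, and no feature table is provided, so its internal organisation is not stated explicitly. The associated publication describes a TALEN genome-editing system for generating human stem cell-based disease models. In that context, the name and size suggest a pre-assembled module of TAL effector repeats: four repeats of roughly 100 bp each would account for a fragment of about this length, "TCAG" would denote the four DNA bases the repeats recognise in order, and "III" would indicate the module's position within a larger repeat array. This reading is an inference from the name, insert size and publication title rather than something the record states.

Under that interpretation, the plasmid would be one member of a library of multimer building blocks. Such modules are combined in a defined order into a TALEN backbone to build custom DNA-binding domains for targeted nuclease cleavage. The record does not describe the assembly scheme, flanking restriction sites or destination vector.
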