Addgene plasmid #43685: III-TCAG
Depositing lab: Chad Cowan & Kiran Musunuru. Depositing organization: Harvard University. Publication: A TALEN Genome-Editing System for Generating Human Stem Cell-Based Disease Models. Ding Q, Lee YK, Schaefer EA, Peters DT, Veres A, Kim K, Kuperwasser N, Motola DL, Meissner TB, Hendriks WT, Trevisan M, Gupta RM, Moisan A, Banks E, Friesen M, Schinzel RT, Xia F, Tang A, Xia Y, Figueroa E, Wann A, Ahfeldt T, Daheron L, Zhang F, Rubin LL, Peng LF, Chung RT, Musunuru K, Cowan CA. Cell Stem Cell. 2012 Dec 12. pii: S1934-5909(12)00645-5. doi: 10.1016/j.stem.2012.11.011. PubMed 23246482.
Backbone
  Vector backbone: pCRII-TOPO
  Backbone manufacturer: Invitrogen
  Backbone size w/o insert (bp): 3973
  Vector type: Bacterial Cloning
Growth in bacteria
  Bacterial resistance: Ampicillin and Kanamycin, 100 & 50 μg/mL
  Growth temperature: 37°C
  Growth strain: Top10
  Copy number: High Copy
Gene/Insert
  Gene/Insert name: III-TCAG
  Species: Synthetic
  Insert size (bp): 426
  Cloning method: TOPO Cloning
  Sequencing primers: 5′ T7; 3′ M13-rev
Terms and licenses: Academic/Nonprofit Terms; Industry Terms: Not Available to Industry
How to cite: III-TCAG was a gift from Chad Cowan & Kiran Musunuru (Addgene plasmid # 43685 ; http://n2t.net/addgene:43685 ; RRID:Addgene_43685)
